Addgene plasmid #153226: pAGM51559
Purpose: Control plasmid for knockout of TRY and CPC genes
Depositing lab: Sylvestre Marillonnet. Depositing organization: Leibniz Institute of Plant Biochemistry (IPB). Publication: High-efficiency genome editing in plants mediated by a Cas9 gene containing multiple introns. Grutzner R, Martin P, Horn C, Mortensen S, Cram EJ, Lee-Parsons CWT, Stuttmann J, Marillonnet S. Plant Commun. 2020 Nov 23;2(2):100135. doi: 10.1016/j.xplc.2020.100135. eCollection 2021 Mar 8. PubMed 33898975.
Backbone
  Vector backbone: pAGM4723
  Backbone manufacturer: Marillonnet, IPB
  Backbone size w/o insert (bp): 4824
  Vector type: Synthetic Biology
Growth in bacteria
  Bacterial resistance: Kanamycin, 50 μg/mL
  Growth temperature: 37°C
  Growth strain: DH5alpha ; DH10B
  Copy number: High Copy
Gene/Insert
  Gene/Insert name: Cas9, guide RNA for TRY and CPC, FAST marker
  Species: Synthetic
  Insert size (bp): 9622
  Cloning method: Restriction Enzyme; 5′ cloning site Unknown (unknown if destroyed)
Terms and licenses: Academic/Nonprofit Terms; Industry Terms: Not Available to Industry
Depositor comments: Please visit https://www.biorxiv.org/content/10.1101/2020.04.03.023036v1 for bioRxiv preprint.
How to cite: pAGM51559 was a gift from Sylvestre Marillonnet (Addgene plasmid # 153226 ; http://n2t.net/addgene:153226 ; RRID:Addgene_153226)
