[The description below was written by a language model from this plasmid's Addgene catalogue record and pLannotate feature annotations shown in this document.]
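Description:
pAGM51559 is a binary T-DNA plasmid built on the pAGM4723 backbone, a synthetic-biology acceptor vector, and carries a plant CRISPR/Cas9 genome-editing cassette of about 9.6 kb (total about 14.3 kb). The backbone combines a high-copy ColE1/pUC-type origin for propagation in E. coli with the pVS1 replicon (oriV, RepA and the StaA stability protein), which normally supports maintenance in Agrobacterium. Bacterial selection is by kanamycin, through an aphA-3 gene driven by the bla promoter. Nopaline-type left and right border repeats flank the payload and define the segment transferred into plant cells.

Reading from the left border, the T-DNA begins with a plant selection unit: the NOS promoter and TMV Ω translational enhancer drive bar, the phosphinothricin acetyltransferase that confers glufosinate/bialaphos tolerance, closed by the OCS terminator. The catalogue entry also lists a FAST marker, generally a seed-fluorescence marker for identifying transgenic seeds, but the automated annotation does not label one. The stretch after the OCS terminator is annotated only with short matches to an Arabidopsis homogentisate solanesyltransferase gene, which may simply reflect Arabidopsis genomic sequence within an unannotated regulatory region. Cas9 is detected only as two fragmentary hits spanning roughly 4 kb, followed by the NOS terminator; its promoter is not identified in the record. An Arabidopsis U6 promoter then drives a guide RNA fused to the S. pyogenes scaffold. Only one scaffold is annotated, although the record names both TRY and CPC as targets.

The depositor describes the plasmid as a control for knockout of TRY and CPC, from work reporting high-efficiency plant editing with a Cas9 gene containing multiple introns. The record does not say in what sense this construct is the control.
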