Features (pLannotate 1.2.2; 20 found; start..end, strand, type, name):
     36..60      +  misc_feature   RB T-DNA repeat: right border repeat from nopaline C58 T-DNA
    340..969     +  CDS            pVS1 StaA: stability protein from the Pseudomonas plasmid pVS1 (Heeb et al., 2000)
   1398..2471    +  CDS            pVS1 RepA: replication protein from the Pseudomonas plasmid pVS1 (Heeb et al., 2000)
   2537..2731    +  rep_origin     pVS1 oriV: origin of replication for the Pseudomonas plasmid pVS1 (Heeb et al., 2000)
   2793..2897    +  promoter       AmpR promoter: bla
   2898..3692    +  CDS            KanR: aminoglycoside phosphotransferase; aphA-3; confers resistance to kanamycin
   3863..4451    +  rep_origin     ori: high-copy-number ColE1/pMB1/pBR322/pUC origin of replication
   4587..4611    +  misc_feature   LB T-DNA repeat: left border repeat from nopaline C58 T-DNA
   4776..4955    +  promoter       NOS promoter: nopaline synthase promoter
   4991..5046    +  misc_feature   TMV Ω: translational enhancer from the tobacco mosaic virus 5'-leader sequence (Gallie et al., 1988)
   5048..5596    +  CDS            bar: PAT_STRHY - Experimental evidence at protein level: Swiss-Prot protein existence level 1. Inactivates phosphinothricin (PPT) by transfer of an acetyl group from acetyl CoA. Can also acetylate demethylphosphinothricin but not PTT or glutamate. This enzyme is an effector of phosphinothricin tripeptide (PTT or bialaphos) resistance. From Streptomyces hygroscopicus. Introduced by genetic manipulation and expressed in glufosinate-tolerant maize by Dekalb Genetics.
   5607..6314    +  terminator     OCS terminator: octopine synthase terminator
   6366..6737    +  CDS            HST (fragment): HSTC_ARATH - Also known as HPT2, VTE2-2. Experimental evidence at protein level: Swiss-Prot protein existence level 1. Involved in the synthesis of plastoquinone-9. Can use both homogentisic acid and 2,5-dihydroxyphenylacetic acid gamma-lactone as prenyl acceptors, and solanesyl diphosphate > farnesyl diphosphate > geranylgeranyl diphosphate >> phytyl diphosphate as prenyl donors. Do not catalyze the decardoxylation of homogentisate uncoupled from prenylation. From Arabidopsis thaliana (Mouse-ear cress).
   6889..6972    +  CDS            HST (fragment): HSTC_ARATH - Also known as HPT2, VTE2-2. Experimental evidence at protein level: Swiss-Prot protein existence level 1. Involved in the synthesis of plastoquinone-9. Can use both homogentisic acid and 2,5-dihydroxyphenylacetic acid gamma-lactone as prenyl acceptors, and solanesyl diphosphate > farnesyl diphosphate > geranylgeranyl diphosphate >> phytyl diphosphate as prenyl donors. Do not catalyze the decardoxylation of homogentisate uncoupled from prenylation. From Arabidopsis thaliana (Mouse-ear cress).
   7238..7312    +  CDS            HST (fragment): HSTC_ARATH - Also known as HPT2, VTE2-2. Experimental evidence at protein level: Swiss-Prot protein existence level 1. Involved in the synthesis of plastoquinone-9. Can use both homogentisic acid and 2,5-dihydroxyphenylacetic acid gamma-lactone as prenyl acceptors, and solanesyl diphosphate > farnesyl diphosphate > geranylgeranyl diphosphate >> phytyl diphosphate as prenyl donors. Do not catalyze the decardoxylation of homogentisate uncoupled from prenylation. From Arabidopsis thaliana (Mouse-ear cress).
   8047..8325    +  CDS            cas9 (fragment): CAS9_STRMU - Also known as csn1. Experimental evidence at protein level: Swiss-Prot protein existence level 1. CRISPR (clustered regularly interspaced short palindromic repeat) is an adaptive immune system that provides protection against mobile genetic elements (viruses, transposable elements and conjugative plasmids). CRISPR clusters contain spacers, sequences complementary to antecedent mobile elements, and target invading nucleic acids. CRISPR clusters are transcribed and processed into CRISPR RNA (crRNA). In type II CRISPR systems correct processing of pre-crRNA requires a trans- encoded
  12124..12435   +  CDS            cas9 (fragment): CAS9_LISIN - Also known as csn1. Experimental evidence at protein level: Swiss-Prot protein existence level 1. CRISPR (clustered regularly interspaced short palindromic repeat) is an adaptive immune system that provides protection against mobile genetic elements (viruses, transposable elements and conjugative plasmids). CRISPR clusters contain spacers, sequences complementary to antecedent mobile elements, and target invading nucleic acids. CRISPR clusters are transcribed and processed into CRISPR RNA (crRNA). In type II CRISPR systems correct processing of pre-crRNA requires a trans- encoded
  13817..14069   +  terminator     NOS terminator: nopaline synthase terminator and poly(A) signal
  14096..14170   +  promoter       AtU6 promoter: consensus promoter from the three Arabidopsis U6 snRNA genes (Waibel and Filipowicz, 1990; Nekrasov et al., 2013)
  14191..14266   +  misc_RNA       gRNA scaffold: guide RNA scaffold for the Streptococcus pyogenes CRISPR/Cas9 system
>Addgene plasmid #153226 | pAGM51559 | addgene full sequence | sequence record 309446 | Addgene NGS Result
GGGACACGAAGTGATCCGTTTAAACTATCAGTGTTTGACAGGATATATTGGCGGGTAAACCTAAGAGAAA
AGAGCGTTTATTAGAATAATCGGATATTTAAAAGGGCGTGAAAAGGTTTATCCGTTCGTCCATTTGTATG
TGCCAGCCGTGCGGCTGCATGAAATCCTGGCCGGTTTGTCTGATGCCAAGCTGGCGGCCTGGCCGGCCAG
CTTGGCCGCTGAAGAAACCGAGCGCCGCCGTCTAAAAAGGTGATGTGTATTTGAGTAAAACAGCTTGCGT
CATGCGGTCGCTGCGTATATGATGCGATGAGTAAATAAACAAATACGCAAGGGGAACGCATGAAGGTTAT
CGCTGTACTTAACCAGAAAGGCGGGTCAGGCAAGACGACCATCGCAACCCATCTAGCCCGCGCCCTGCAA
CTCGCCGGGGCCGATGTTCTGTTAGTCGATTCCGATCCCCAGGGCAGTGCCCGCGATTGGGCGGCCGTGC
GGGAAGATCAACCGCTAACCGTTGTCGGCATCGACCGCCCGACGATTGACCGCGACGTGAAGGCCATCGG
CCGGCGCGACTTCGTAGTGATCGACGGAGCGCCCCAGGCGGCGGACTTGGCTGTGTCCGCGATCAAGGCA
GCCGACTTCGTGCTGATTCCGGTGCAGCCAAGCCCTTACGACATATGGGCCACCGCCGACCTGGTGGAGC
TGGTTAAGCAGCGCATTGAGGTCACGGATGGAAGGCTACAAGCGGCCTTTGTCGTGTCGCGGGCGATCAA
AGGCACGCGCATCGGCGGTGAGGTTGCCGAGGCGCTGGCCGGGTACGAGCTGCCCATTCTTGAGTCCCGT
ATCACGCAGCGCGTGAGCTACCCAGGCACTGCCGCCGCCGGCACAACCGTTCTTGAATCAGAACCCGAGG
GCGACGCTGCCCGCGAGGTCCAGGCGCTGGCCGCTGAAATTAAATCAAAACTCATTTGAGTTAATGAGGT
AAAGAGAAAATGAGCAAAAGCACAAACACGCTAAGTGCCGGCCGTCCGAGCGCACGCAGCAGCAAGGCTG
CAACGTTGGCCAGCCTGGCAGACACGCCAGCCATGAAGCGGGTCAACTTTCAGTTGCCGGCGGAGGATCA
CACCAAGCTGAAGATGTACGCGGTACGCCAAGGCAAGACCATTACCGAGCTGCTATCTGAATACATCGCG
CAGCTACCAGAGTAAATGAGCAAATGAATAAATGAGTAGATGAATTTTAGCGGCTAAAGGAGGCGGCATG
GAAAATCAAGAACAACCAGGCACCGACGCCGTGGAATGCCCCATGTGTGGAGGAACGGGCGGTTGGCCAG
GCGTAAGCGGCTGGGTTGTCTGCCGGCCCTGCAATGGCACTGGAACCCCCAAGCCCGAGGAATCGGCGTG
AGCGGTCGCAAACCATCCGGCCCGGTACAAATCGGCGCGGCGCTGGGTGATGACCTGGTGGAGAAGTTGA
AGGCCGCGCAGGCCGCCCAGCGGCAACGCATCGAGGCAGAAGCACGCCCCGGTGAATCGTGGCAAGCGGC
CGCTGATCGAATCCGCAAAGAATCCCGGCAACCGCCGGCAGCCGGTGCGTCGTCGATTAGGAAGCCGCCC
AAGGGCGACGAGCAACCAGATTTTTTCGTTCCGATGCTCTATGACGTGGGCACCCGCGATAGTCGCAGCA
TCATGGACGTGGCCGTTTTCCGTCTGTCGAAGCGTGACCGACGAGCTGGCGAGGTGATCCGCTACGAGCT
TCCAGACGGGCACGTAGAGGTTTCCGCAGGGCCGGCCGGCATGGCCAGTGTGTGGGATTACGACCTGGTA
CTGATGGCGGTTTCCCATCTAACCGAATCCATGAACCGATACCGGGAAGGGAAGGGAGACAAGCCCGGCC
GCGTGTTCCGTCCACACGTTGCGGACGTACTCAAGTTCTGCCGGCGAGCCGATGGCGGAAAGCAGAAAGA
CGACCTGGTAGAAACCTGCATTCGGTTAAACACCACGCACGTTGCCATGCAGCGTACGAAGAAGGCCAAG
AACGGCCGCCTGGTGACGGTATCCGAGGGTGAAGCCTTGATTAGCCGCTACAAGATCGTAAAGAGCGAAA
CCGGGCGGCCGGAGTACATCGAGATCGAGCTAGCTGATTGGATGTACCGCGAGATCACAGAAGGCAAGAA
CCCGGACGTGCTGACGGTTCACCCCGATTACTTTTTGATCGATCCCGGCATCGGCCGTTTTCTCTACCGC
CTGGCACGCCGCGCCGCAGGCAAGGCAGAAGCCAGATGGTTGTTCAAGACGATCTACGAACGCAGTGGCA
GCGCCGGAGAGTTCAAGAAGTTCTGTTTCACCGTGCGCAAGCTGATCGGGTCAAATGACCTGCCGGAGTA
CGATTTGAAGGAGGAGGCGGGGCAGGCTGGCCCGATCCTAGTCATGCGCTACCGCAACCTGATCGAGGGC
GAAGCATCCGCCGGTTCCTAATGTACGGAGCAGATGCTAGGGCAAATTGCCCTAGCAGGGGAAAAAGGTC
GAAAAAGCTTCTTTCCTGTGGATAGCACGTACATTGGGAACCCAAAGCCGTACATTGGGAACCGGAACCC
GTACATTGGGAACCCAAAGCCGTACATTGGGAACCGGTCACACATGTAAGTGACTGATATAAAAGAGAAA
AAAGGCGATTTTTCCGCCTAAAACTCTTTAAAACTTATTAAAACTCTTAAAACCCGCCTGGCCTGTGCAT
AACTGTCTGGCCAGCGCACAGCCGAACAGCTGCAAAAAGCGCCCACATCAAGGCTCCGAGTGCGCGGAAC
CCCTATTTGTTTATTTTTCTAAATACATTCAAATATGTATCCGCTCATGAGACAATAACCCTGATAAATG
CTTCAATAATATTGAAAAAGGAAGAGTATGGCTAAAATGAGAATATCACCGGAATTGAAAAAACTGATCG
AAAAATACCGCTGCGTAAAAGATACGGAAGGAATGTCTCCTGCTAAGGTATATAAGCTGGTGGGAGAAAA
TGAAAACCTATATTTAAAAATGACGGACAGCCGGTATAAAGGGACCACCTATGATGTGGAACGGGAAAAG
GACATGATGCTATGGCTGGAAGGAAAGCTGCCTGTTCCAAAGGTCCTGCACTTTGAACGGCATGATGGCT
GGAGCAATCTGCTCATGAGTGAGGCCGATGGCGTCCTTTGCTCGGAAGAGTATGAAGATGAACAAAGCCC
TGAAAAGATTATCGAGCTGTATGCGGAGTGCATCAGGCTCTTTCACTCCATCGACATATCGGATTGTCCC
TATACGAATAGCTTAGACAGCCGCTTAGCCGAATTGGATTACTTACTGAATAACGATCTGGCCGATGTGG
ATTGCGAAAACTGGGAAGAGGACACTCCATTTAAAGATCCGCGCGAGCTGTATGATTTTTTAAAGACGGA
AAAGCCCGAAGAGGAACTTGTCTTTTCCCACGGCGACCTGGGAGACAGCAACATCTTTGTGAAAGATGGC
AAAGTAAGTGGCTTTATTGATCTTGGGAGAAGCGGCAGGGCGGACAAGTGGTATGACATTGCCTTCTGCG
TCCGGTCGCTCAGGGAGGATATCGGGGAAGAACAGTATGTCGAGCTATTTTTTGACTTACTGGGGATCAA
GCCTGATTGGGAGAAAATAAAATATTATATTTTACTGGATGAATTGTTTTAGCTGTCAGACCAAGTTTAC
TCATATATACTTTAGATTGATTTAAAACTTCATTTTTAATTTAAAAGGATCTAGGTGAAGATCCTTTTTG
ATAATCTCATGACCAAAATCCCTTAACGTGAGTTTTCGTTCCACTGAGCGTCAGACCCCGTAGAAAAGAT
CAAAGGATCTTCTTGAGATCCTTTTTTTCTGCGCGTAATCTGCTGCTTGCAAACAAAAAAACCACCGCTA
CCAGCGGTGGTTTGTTTGCCGGATCAAGAGCTACCAACTCTTTTTCCGAAGGTAACTGGCTTCAGCAGAG
CGCAGATACCAAATACTGTTCTTCTAGTGTAGCCGTAGTTAGGCCACCACTTCAAGAACTCTGTAGCACC
GCCTACATACCTCGCTCTGCTAATCCTGTTACCAGTGGCTGCTGCCAGTGGCGATAAGTCGTGTCTTACC
GGGTTGGACTCAAGACGATAGTTACCGGATAAGGCGCAGCGGTCGGGCTGAACGGGGGGTTCGTGCACAC
AGCCCAGCTTGGAGCGAACGACCTACACCGAACTGAGATACCTACAGCGTGAGCTATGAGAAAGCGCCAC
GCTTCCCGAAGGGAGAAAGGCGGACAGGTATCCGGTAAGCGGCAGGGTCGGAACAGGAGAGCGCACGAGG
GAGCTTCCAGGGGGAAACGCCTGGTATCTTTATAGTCCTGTCGGGTTTCGCCACCTCTGACTTGAGCGTC
GATTTTTGTGATGCTCGTCAGGGGGGCGGAGCCTATGGAAAAACGCCAGCAACGCGGCCTTTTTACGGTT
CCTGCTCGGATCTGTTGGACCGGACAGTAGTCATGGTTGATGGGCTGCCTGTATCGAGTGGTGATTTTGT
GCCGAGCTGCCGGTCGGGGAGCTGTTGGCTGGCTGGTGGCAGGATATATTGTGGTGTAAACAAATTGACG
CTTAGACAACTTAATAACACATTGCGGACGTTTTTAATGTACTGGGGTTGAACACTCTGTGCCGAATTCG
GATCCGGAGAGCGGAGAATTAAGGGAGTCACGTTATGACCCCCGCCGATGACGCGGGACAAGCCGTTTTA
CGTTTGGAACTGACAGAACCGCAACGTTGAAGGAGCCACTCAGCCGCGGGTTTCTGGAGTTTAATGAGCT
AAGCACATACGTCAGAAACCATTATTGCGCGTTCAAAAGTCGCCTAAGGTCACTATCAGCTAGCAAATAT
TTCTTGTCAAAAATGCTCCACTGACGTTCCATAAATTCCCCTCGGTATCCAATTAGAGTCTCATATTCAC
TCTCATACTGTATTTTTACAACAATTACCAACAACAACAAACAACAAACAACATTACAATTACTATTTAC
AATTACAATGTCTCCTGAAAGAAGGCCTGCTGATATTAGAAGGGCTACTGAGGCTGATATGCCTGCTGTG
TGCACTATTGTGAATCATTACATTGAGACTTCTACTGTGAATTTCAGGACTGAGCCTCAAGAACCACAAG
AGTGGACTGATGATCTTGTGAGGCTTAGAGAGAGGTATCCTTGGCTTGTTGCTGAAGTGGATGGTGAAGT
GGCTGGTATTGCTTATGCTGGTCCTTGGAAGGCTAGGAATGCTTACGATTGGACTGCTGAGTCTACTGTT
TACGTGTCTCCTAGGCATCAAAGAACTGGTCTTGGATCTACTCTTTACACTCATCTTTTGAAGTCTTTGG
AGGCTCAGGGTTTCAAGTCTGTGGTTGCTGTGATTGGACTTCCTAATGATCCTTCTGTGAGGATGCATGA
GGCTCTTGGTTATGCTCCTAGGGGAATGCTTAGAGCTGCTGGTTTCAAACATGGAAATTGGCATGATGTG
GGATTCTGGCAGCTTGATTTCTCTCTTCCTGTTCCTCCTAGACCTGTTCTTCCTGTGACTGAGATTTGAG
CTTGTCCTGCTTTAATGAGATATGCGAGAAGCCTATGATCGCATGATATTTGCTTTCAATTCTGTTGTGC
ACGTTGTAAAAAACCTGAGCATGTGTAGCTCAGATCCTTACCGCCGGTTTCGGTTCATTCTAATGAATAT
ATCACCCGTTACTATCGTATTTTTATGAATAATATTCTCCGTTCAATTTACTGATTGTACCCTACTACTT
ATATGTACAATATTAAAATGAAAACAATATATTGTGCTGAATAGGTTTATAGCGACATCTATGATAGAGC
GCCACAATAACAAACAATTGCGTTTTATTATTACAAATCCAATTTTAAAAAAAGCGGCAGAACCGGTCAA
ACCTAAAAGACTGATTACATAAATCTTATTCAAATTTCAAAAGTGCCCCAGGGGCTAGTATCTACGACAC
ACCGAGCGGCGAACTAATAACGCTCACTGAAGGGAACTCCGGTTCCCCGCCGGCGCGCATGGGTGAGATT
CCTTGAAGTTGAGTATTGGCCGTCCGCTCTACCGAAAGTTACGGGCACCATTCAACCCGGTCCAGCACGG
CGGCCGGGTAACCGACTTGCTGCCCCGAGAATTATGCAGCATTTTTTTGGTGTATGTGGGCCCCAAATGA
AGTGCAGGTCAAACCTTGACAGTGACGACAAATCGTTGGGCGGGTCCAGGGCGAATTTTGCGACAACATG
TCGAGGCTCAGCAGGACCGCTGCAAGAATTCAAGCTTGGAGCTCAACTTTTGATTCGCTATTTGCAGTGC
ACCTGTGGCGTTCATCACATCTTTTGTGACACTGTTTGCACTGGTCATTGCTATTACAAAGGACCTTCCT
GATGTTGAAGGAGATCGAAAGTAAGTAACTGCACGCATAACCATTTTCTTTCCGCTCTTTGGCTCAATCC
ATTTGACAGTCAAAGACAATGTTTAACCAGCTCCGTTTGATATATTGTCTTTATGTGTTTGTTCAAGCAT
GTTTAGTTAATCATGCCTTTGATTGATCTTGAATAGGTTCCAAATATCAACCCTGGCAACAAAACTTGGA
GTGAGAAACATTGCATTCCTCGGTTCTGGACTTCTGCTAGTAAATTATGTTTCAGCCATATCACTAGCTT
TCTACATGCCTCAGGTGAATTCATCTATTTCCGTCTTAACTATTTCGGTTAATTAAAGCACGAACACCAT
TACTGCATGTAGAAGCTTGATAAACTATCGCCACCAATTTATTTTTGTTGCGATATTGTTACTTTCCTCA
GTATGCAGCTTTGAAAAGACCAACCCTCTTATCCTTTAACAATGAACAGGTTTTTAGAGGTAGCTTGATG
ATTCCTGCACATGTGATCTTGGCTTCAGGCTTAATTTTCCAGGTAAAGCATTATGAGATACTCTTATATC
TCTTACATACTTTTGAGATAATGCACAAGAACTTCATAACTATATGCTTTAGTTTCTGCATTTGACACTG
CCAAATTCATTAATCTCTAATATCTTTGTTGTTGATCTTTGGTAGACATGGGTACTAGAAAAAGCAAACT
ACACCAAGGTAAAATACTTTTGTACAAACATAAACTCGTTATCACGGAACATCAATGGAGTGTATATCTA
ACGGAGTGTAGAAACATTTGATTATTGCAGGAAGCTATCTCAGGATATTATCGGTTTATATGGAATCTCT
TCTACGCAGAGTATCTGTTATTCCCCTTCCTCTAGCTTTCAATTTCATGGTGAGGATATGCAGTTTTCTT
TGTATATCATTCTTCTTCTTCTTTGTAGCTTGGAGTCAAAATCGGTTCCTTCATGTACATACATCAAGGA
TATGTCCTTCTGAATTTTTATATCTTGCAATAAAAATGCTTGTACCAATTGAAACACCAGCTTTTTGAGT
TCTATGATCACTGACTTGGTTCTAACCAAAAAAAAAAAAATGTTTAATTTACATATCTAAAAGTAGGTTT
AGGGAAACCTAAACAGTAAAATATTTGTATATTATTCGAATTTCACTCATCATAAAAACTTAAATTGCAC
CATAAAATTTTGTTTTACTATTAATGATGTAATTTGTGTAACTTAAGATAAAAATAATATTCCGTAAGTT
AACCGGCTAAAACCACGTATAAACCAGGGAACCTGTTAAACCGGTTCTTTACTGGATAAAGAAATGAAAG
CCCATGTAGACAGCTCCATTAGAGCCCAAACCCTAAATTTCTCATCTATATAAAAGGAGTGACATTAGGG
TTTTTGTTCGTCCTCTTAAAGCTTCTCGTTTTCTCTGCCGTCTCTCTCATTCGCGCGACGCAAACGATCT
TCAGGTGATCTTCTTTCTCCAAATCCTCTCTCATAACTCTGATTTCGTACTTGTGTATTTGAGCTCACGC
TCTGTTTCTCTCACCACAGCAATGGCTTCTAGCCCACCGAAGAAGAAGCGGAAGGTCAGCTGGAAAATGG
ACAAGAAGTACAGCATTGGACTTGATATTGGTACGAACTCAGTTGGGTGGGCCGTTATCACCGATGAATA
CAAGGTACCTTCGAAGAAATTTAAAGTGCTGGGCAACACAGATAGGCACAGCATTAAGAAGAACTTGATC
GGAGCTCTGCTCTTTGACTCTGGAGAAACCGCGGAGGCGACAAGGCTTAAACGTACTGCGAGGAGAAGGT
ACACTCGCAGGAAGAACAGAATCTGTTATCTCCAAGAGATCTTTAGCAACGAGATGGCGAAGGTAAGGAT
TTTTATGATATAGTATGCTTATGTATTTTGTACTGAAAGCATATCCTGCTTCATTGGGATATTACTGAAA
GCATTTAACTACATGTAAACTCACTTGATGATCAATAAACTTGATTTTGCAGGTTGACGACTCGTTCTTC
CATCGCCTCGAGGAATCCTTCCTGGTAGAGGAAGATAAGAAACACGAGCGTCACCCCATCTTTGGGAATA
TTGTTGACGAAGTAGCCTATCATGAAAAGTATCCGACTATATACCACCTTCGCAAGAAGCTGGTGGACTC
AACCGATAAGGCAGACCTTCGGCTCATATACCTGGCTCTCGCGCACATGATAAAGTTTCGTGGCCATTTC
TTGATCGAAGGGGACCTCAACCCGGATAACTCCGATGTGGATAAACTGTTCATTCAGCTCGTCCAAACCT
ACAATCAGCTGTTCGAGGAGAACCCCATCAATGCATCAGGTAACATTCCTTAGTTACCTTTCTTTTCTTT
TTCCATCATAAGTTTATAGATTGTACATGCTTTGAGATTTTTCTTTGCAAACAATCTCAGGTGTCGACGC
CAAGGCAATACTGTCTGCCAGACTTTCGAAGTCCAGACGGCTTGAGAATCTGATCGCTCAATTGCCAGGC
GAGAAGAAGAACGGCTTGTTCGGGAATCTGATTGCACTGTCTCTGGGCCTCACCCCTAACTTCAAAAGCA
ACTTTGACCTCGCCGAGGACGCGAAGCTGCAGCTGTCAAAGGATACATACGATGATGATCTGGACAATCT
GCTCGCCCAAATAGGTGCTCTTGAAATTGGAACTCTTCTTTTGTTGTCTAAACCTATCAATTTCTTTGCG
GAAATTTATTTGAAGCTGTAGAGTTAAAATTGAGTCTTTTAAACTTTTGTAGGTGATCAGTATGCCGACC
TGTTCTTGGCTGCCAAGAATCTGTCAGACGCTATCTTGCTCAGTGACATTCTGCGGGTCAACACGGAGAT
AACCAAAGCGCCACTTAGCGCCTCCATGATCAAGAGGTACGACGAGCATCACCAGGATCTGACCCTTCTG
AAGGCTTTGGTTCGCCAGCAACTCCCCGAGAAGTACAAGGAGATTTTCTTTGACCAATCGAAGAATGGCT
ACGCAGGGTACATTGATGGAGGTAAGTTGTTACTTATGATTGTTTTCCTCTCTGCTACATGTATTTTGTT
GTTCATTTCTGTAAGATATAAGAATTGAGTTTTCCTCTGATGATATTATTAGGTGCAAGTCAGGAGGAAT
TCTACAAATTCATCAAGCCTATTCTGGAAAAGATGGACGGTACAGAGGAGCTGCTCGTTAAATTGAACCG
CGAAGATTTGCTTCGGAAGCAGCGTACCTTCGACAATGGCAGCATACCGCACCAGATCCACCTCGGTGAG
CTGCATGCTATCTTGAGGAGGCAAGAGGACTTCTATCCGTTCCTGAAAGACAACAGAGAGAAGATTGAAA
AGATCCTCACGTTCCGCATTCCCTACTATGTAGGTTAGTATCATATGAAGAAATACCTAGTTTCAGTTGA
TGAATGCTATTTTCTGACCTCAGTTGTTCTCTTTTGAGAATTATTTCTTTTCTAATTTGCCTGATTTTTC
TATTAATTCATTAGGTCCACTCGCACGCGGGAACTCGCGGTTTGCGTGGATGACACGCAAATCCGAGGAG
ACTATCACGCCTTGGAACTTCGAAGAGGTCGTGGACAAGGGTGCGAGTGCACAGTCCTTCATCGAAAGGA
TGACCAACTTCGATAAGAATCTCCCAAATGAGAAAGTCCTGCCCAAGCATAGTCTCCTGTACGAATACTT
CACGGTCTACAACGAGCTGACGAAGGTGAAATATGTGACGGAGGGGATGCGCAAACCGGCCTTCCTGTCA
GGTAAATCCTGGTCCACACTTTTACGATAAAAACACAAGATTTTAAACTATGAACTGATCAATAATCATT
CCTAAAAGACCACACTTTTGTTTTGTTTCTAAAGTAATTTTTACTGTTATAACAGGTGAGCAGAAGAAGG
CCATTGTCGATCTCTTGTTCAAAACCAATCGGAAGGTCACTGTGAAACAGCTTAAAGAGGACTACTTTAA
GAAGATCGAATGCTTTGATTCTGTGGAAATCAGCGGCGTTGAGGATAGGTTCAATGCCTCTCTTGGCACA
TACCATGACCTGTTGAAAATCATCAAGGACAAGGACTTCCTTGACAACGAGGAGAACGAGGACATCCTCG
AGGACATCGTGCTGACTCTCACGCTGTTTGAGGACAGAGAAATGATCGAGGAGCGCCTTAAGACTTATGC
GCATCTGTTCGATGACAAGGTCATGAAGCAGTTGAAGAGGAGGAGATATACAGGTAAGAGGTCAAAAGGT
TTCCGCAATGATCCCTCTTTTTTTGTTTCTCTAGTTTCAAGAATTTGGGTATATGACTAACTTCTGAGTG
TTCCTTGATGCATATTTGTGATGAGACAAATGTTTGTTCTATGTTTTAGGTTGGGGAAGGCTCTCCAGGA
AGCTCATCAACGGCATCCGCGACAAGCAATCCGGCAAGACTATACTGGACTTTCTCAAATCCGACGGTTT
TGCGAATCGGAACTTCATGCAGCTTATTCACGATGACTCACTGACCTTCAAAGAAGATATCCAGAAGGCC
CAAGTGTCAGGTCAGGGCGATAGCCTTCACGAACACATAGCCAACCTGGCTGGATCGCCAGCTATAAAGA
AGGGCATACTGCAGACAGTGAAGGTTGTGGATGAGCTGGTGAAGGTAAGTTCTGCATTTGGTTATGCTCC
TTGCATTTTAGGTGTTCGTCGCACTTCCATTTCCATGAATAGCTAAGATTTTTTTTCTCTGCATTCATTC
TTCTTGCCTCAGTTCTAACTGTTTGTGGTATTTTTGTTTTAATTATTGCTACAGGTCATGGGCCGCCATA
AGCCGGAGAACATCGTCATCGAGATGGCGAGGGAAAACCAGACGACTCAGAAAGGGCAGAAGAACTCACG
GGAGCGCATGAAGCGGATAGAGGAAGGCATCAAGGAGCTTGGGAGTCAGATTCTGAAAGAGCACCCAGTC
GAAAATACTCAACTCCAGAACGAGAAGCTGTACCTCTATTACCTCCAGAATGGGAGAGATATGTACGTCG
ACCAAGAGCTCGACATTAACAGACTCTCCGACTATGATGTGGATCACATTGTCCCTCAATCTTTCCTGAA
GGACGATAGTATTGACAACAAGGTAAAGCAACTGTGTTTTAATCAATTTCTTGTCAGGATATATGGATTA
TAACTTAATTTTTGAGAAATCTGTAGTATTTGGCGTGAAATGAGTTTGCTTTTTGGTTTCTCCCGTGTTA
TAGGTCCTTACGCGCTCAGACAAGAACCGCGGAAAATCCGACAATGTACCCAGCGAGGAGGTTGTGAAGA
AGATGAAGAACTATTGGAGGCAGCTTTTGAATGCTAAGCTCATAACCCAACGGAAATTCGACAATCTCAC
GAAGGCAGAAAGGGGCGGACTGTCTGAGCTCGACAAAGCCGGCTTCATCAAGCGCCAGTTGGTTGAAACT
CGTCAGATTACGAAACATGTGGCCCAGATACTCGATTCGCGTATGAATACGAAGTATGATGAGAATGACA
AACTTATCAGGGAGGTAAAGGTAAAGTTTCCAACTTTCCTTTACCATATCAAACTAAAGTTCGAAACTTT
TTATTTGATCAACTTCAAGGCCACCCGATCTTTCTATTCCTGATTAATTTGTGATGAATCCATATTGACT
TTTGATGGTTACGCAGGTGATCACCCTCAAGAGCAAACTGGTTAGTGACTTCCGGAAGGACTTCCAGTTT
TACAAGGTTCGCGAGATCAACAACTACCATCATGCCCATGACGCCTACCTGAACGCCGTTGTTGGCACTG
CTCTCATCAAGAAGTATCCGAAACTGGAGTCTGAGTTTGTGTACGGGGATTACAAGGTGTACGACGTTAG
GAAGATGATCGCGAAGTCAGAACAAGAGATCGGCAAGGCTACCGCGAAATACTTCTTTTACTCGAATATC
ATGAACTTCTTCAAGACAGAGATCACTCTGGCGAATGGTGAAATCCGGAAGAGGCCTCTGATCGAGACAA
ATGGCGAAACAGGTCTGTCTTTCCTATTTCATATGTTTAATCCTAGGAATTTGATCAATTGATTGTATGT
ATGTCGATCCCAAGACTTTCTTGTTCACTTATATCTTAACTCTCTCTTTGCTGTTTCTTGCAGGTGAGAT
TGTCTGGGATAAGGGCAGGGATTTTGCGACTGTGCGTAAGGTTCTCAGCATGCCCCAAGTCAACATAGTC
AAGAAAACGGAGGTTCAAACCGGTGGTTTCTCCAAGGAGTCCATTCTCCCTAAGCGCAACTCCGACAAAC
TGATTGCGAGGAAGAAGGATTGGGATCCGAAGAAATACGGAGGCTTTGATAGCCCTACCGTGGCATACAG
CGTACTGGTAGTGGCCAAGGTGGAGAAGGGCAAGAGCAAGAAACTGAAAAGCGTCAAGGAACTGCTTGGA
ATTACCATAATGGAAAGGTCCTCGTTCGAGAAGAATCCGATCGACTTCCTCGAGGCTAAAGGTAAAATAT
TGGATGCCAGACGATATTCTTTCTTTTGATTTGTAACTTTTTCCTGTCAAGGTCGATAAATTTTATTTTT
TTTGGTAAAAGGTCGATAATTTTTTTTTGGAGCCATTATGTAATTTTCCTAATTAACTGAACCAAAATTA
TACAAACCAGGTTACAAAGAGGTGAAGAAAGACCTCATTATCAAACTGCCCAAGTATTCGCTTTTCGAAT
TGGAAAATGGCAGAAAACGCATGCTGGCATCTGCCGGAGAACTGCAGAAGGGCAACGAGCTGGCATTGCC
CAGTAAGTACGTCAACTTCCTGTACTTGGCCTCACACTATGAGAAGCTGAAGGGGTCACCAGAGGACAAC
GAGCAGAAGCAGTTGTTTGTCGAGCAGCACAAGCACTATCTTGATGAGATCATAGAGCAGATCAGCGAAT
TTTCCAAGCGGGTCATTCTTGCAGACGCTAACCTCGATAAGGTAAGGACTTCTCATGAATATTAGTGGCA
GATTAGTGTTGTTAAAGTCTTTGGTTAGATAATCGATGCCTCCTAATTGTCCATGTTTTACTGGTTTTCT
ACAATTAAAGGTGCTTTCCGCGTACAACAAGCACAGAGATAAGCCGATAAGGGAACAAGCGGAAAACATC
ATCCACCTGTTCACACTGACCAATCTGGGAGCCCCAGCAGCCTTTAAGTACTTCGATACCACTATCGACA
GAAAGCGCTACACATCAACCAAGGAAGTGTTGGACGCTACCCTTATTCACCAATCTATTACAGGGCTCTA
TGAGACAAGGATAGATCTGTCGCAGTTGGGTGGTGACTCTAGGGCTGACCCAAAGAAGAAGCGTAAAGTC
TGAGCTTGATCCTCTAGAGTCAAGCAGATCGTTCAAACATTTGGCAATAAAGTTTCTTAAGATTGAATCC
TGTTGCCGGTCTTGCGATGATTATCATATAATTTCTGTTGAATTACGTTAAGCATGTAATAATTAACATG
TAATGCATGACGTTATTTATGAGATGGGTTTTTATGATTAGAGTCCCGCAATTATACATTTAATACGCGA
TAGAAAACAAAATATAGCGCGCAAACTAGGATAAATTATCGCGCGCGGTGTCATCTATGTTACTAGATCG
ACGCTACTAGAATTCGAGCTCGGAGTGATCAAAAGTCCCACATCGATCAGGTGATATATAGCAGCTTAGT
TTATATAATGATAGAGTCGACATAGCGATTGAATATCTCTCTATCTCCTCGTTTTAGAGCTAGAAATAGC
AAGTTAAAATAAGGCTAGTCCGTTATCAACTTGAAAAAGTGGCACCGAGTCGGTGCTTTTTTTCGCTTTA
CGAGGATGCACATGTGACCGA
